>Addgene plasmid #191193 | ALIX(1-702)-mNeonGreen | addgene full sequence | sequence record 409429 | Addgene NGS Result
GTGTATCATATGCCAAGTACGCCCCCTATTGACGTCAATGACGGTAAATGGCCCGCCTGGCATTATGCCC
AGTACATGACCTTATGGGACTTTCCTACTTGGCAGTACATCTACGTATTAGTCATCGCTATTACCATGGT
GATGCGGTTTTGGCAGTACATCAATGGGCGTGGATAGCGGTTTGACTCACGGGGATTTCCAAGTCTCCAC
CCCATTGACGTCAATGGGAGTTTGTTTTGGCACCAAAATCAACGGGACTTTCCAAAATGTCGTAACAACT
CCGCCCCATTGACGCAAATGGGCGGTAGGCGTGTACGGTGGGAGGTCTATATAAGCAGAGCTCTCTGGCT
AACTAGAGAACCCACTGCTTACTGGCTTATCGAAATTAATACGACTCACTATAGGGAGACCCAAGCTGGC
TAGCGTTTAAACTTAAGCTTATGCATCACCATCACCATCATGGCAGCGGCAGCATGGCGACCTTTATTAG
CGTGCAGCTGAAAAAAACGAGCGAAGTGGATCTGGCGAAACCGCTGGTGAAATTTATTCAGCAGACCTAT
CCGAGCGGCGGCGAAGAACAAGCGCAGTATTGTCGCGCAGCTGAAGAGCTGAGCAAATTGCGCCGCGCCG
CGGTTGGTCGCCCGCTGGATAAACATGAAGGCGCGCTGGAAACCCTGCTGCGCTATTATGATCAGATTTG
CAGCATTGAACCGAAATTTCCGTTTAGCGAAAATCAGATTTGCCTGACCTTTACCTGGAAAGATGCGTTT
GATAAAGGCAGCCTGTTTGGCGGCAGCGTGAAACTGGCTCTGGCTAGCCTGGGCTATGAAAAAAGCTGCG
TGCTGTTTAACTGCGCGGCCCTGGCGAGTCAGATTGCGGCGGAACAGAACCTGGATAACGATGAAGGCCT
GAAAATTGCAGCGAAGCATTACCAATTTGCGAGCGGCGCGTTTCTGCATATTAAAGAAACCGTGCTGAGC
GCGCTGAGCCGCGAACCGACCGTGGATATTAGCCCGGATACCGTGGGCACCCTGAGCCTGATTATGCTGG
CGCAAGCACAAGAAGTGTTTTTTCTGAAAGCGACCCGCGATAAAATGAAAGATGCGATTATTGCGAAACT
GGCGAACCAAGCGGCGGATTATTTTGGCGATGCGTTTAAACAGTGTCAGTATAAAGATACCCTGCCGAAA
GAAGTGTTTCCGGTGCTGGCGGCGAAACATTGTATAATGCAAGCGAACGCGGAATATCACCAAAGTATCT
TGGCGAAGCAGCAGAAAAAATTTGGCGAAGAAATTGCGCGCCTGCAGCATGCGGCGGAACTGATTAAAAC
CGTGGCGAGCCGCTATGATGAATATGTGAACGTGAAAGATTTTAGCGATAAAATTAACCGCGCGCTGGCG
GCGGCGAAAAAAGATAACGATTTTATTTATCATGATCGCGTGCCGGATCTGAAAGACCTGGACCCGATTG
GCAAAGCGACCCTGGTGAAAAGCACCCCGGTGAACGTGCCGATTAGTCAGAAATTTACCGATCTGTTTGA
AAAAATGGTGCCGGTGAGCGTGCAGCAGAGCCTGGCGGCGTATAATCAGCGCAAAGCGGATCTGGTGAAC
CGCAGCATTGCGCAGATGCGCGAAGCGACCACCCTGGCGAACGGCGTGCTGGCGAGCCTGAACCTGCCGG
CGGCGATTGAAGATGTGAGCGGCGATACCGTGCCGCAATCTATCCTGACCAAAAGCCGCAGCGTGATTGA
ACAAGGCGGCATTCAGACCGTGGATCAGCTGATTAAAGAACTGCCGGAACTGCTGCAACGCAATCGCGAA
ATTCTGGATGAAAGCCTGCGCCTGCTGGATGAAGAAGAAGCGACCGATAACGATCTGCGCGCGAAATTTA
AAGAACGCTGGCAGCGCACCCCGAGCAACGAACTGTATAAACCGCTGCGCGCGGAAGGCACCAACTTTCG
CACCGTGCTGGATAAAGCGGTGCAAGCGGATGGCCAAGTGAAAGAATGCTATCAGAGCCATCGCGATACC
ATTGTGCTGCTGTGCAAACCGGAACCGGAACTGAACGCGGCGATTCCGAGCGCGAACCCGGCGAAAACCA
TGCAAGGCAGCGAAGTGGTGAACGTGCTGAAAAGCCTGCTGAGCAACCTGGATGAAGTGAAAAAAGAACG
CGAAGGCCTGGAAAACGATCTGAAAAGCGTGAACTTTGATATGACGAGCAAATTTCTGACCGCGCTGGCG
CAAGATGGCGTGATTAACGAAGAAGCGCTGAGCGTGACCGAACTGGATCGCGTGTATGGCGGCCTGACCA
CCAAAGTGCAAGAAAGCCTGAAAAAACAAGAAGGCCTGCTGAAAAACATTCAAGTGAGCCATCAAGAATT
TAGCAAAATGAAACAGAGCAACAACGAAGCGAACCTGCGCGAAGAAGTGCTGAAAAACCTGGCGACCGCG
TATGATAACTTTGTGGAACTGGTGGCGAACCTGAAAGAAGGCACCAAATTTTATAACGAACTGACCGAAA
TTCTGGTGCGCTTTCAGAACAAATGCAGCGATATTGTGTTTGCGCGCAAAACCGAACGCGGATCCATGGT
GAGCAAGGGCGAGGAGGATAACATGGCCTCTCTCCCAGCGACACATGAGTTACACATCTTTGGCTCCATC
AACGGTGTGGACTTTGACATGGTGGGTCAGGGCACCGGCAATCCAAATGATGGTTATGAGGAGTTAAACC
TGAAGTCCACCAAGGGTGACCTCCAGTTCTCCCCCTGGATTCTGGTCCCTCATATCGGGTATGGCTTCCA
TCAGTACCTGCCCTACCCTGACGGGATGTCGCCTTTCCAGGCCGCCATGGTAGATGGCTCCGGCTACCAA
GTCCATCGCACAATGCAGTTTGAAGATGGTGCCTCCCTTACTGTTAACTACCGCTACACCTACGAGGGAA
GCCACATCAAAGGAGAGGCCCAGGTGAAGGGGACTGGTTTCCCTGCTGACGGTCCTGTGATGACCAACTC
GCTGACCGCTGCGGACTGGTGCAGGTCGAAGAAGACTTACCCCAACGACAAAACCATCATCAGTACCTTT
AAGTGGAGTTACACCACTGGAAATGGCAAGCGCTACCGGAGCACTGCGCGGACCACCTACACCTTTGCCA
AGCCAATGGCGGCTAACTATCTGAAGAACCAGCCGATGTACGTGTTCCGTAAGACGGAGCTCAAGCACTC
CAAGACCGAGCTCAACTTCAAGGAGTGGCAAAAGGCCTTTACCGATGTGATGGAATTCTGCAGATATCCA
GCACAGTGGCGGCCGCTCGAGTCTAGAGGGCCCGTTTAAACCCGCTGATCAGCCTCGACTGTGCCTTCTA
GTTGCCAGCCATCTGTTGTTTGCCCCTCCCCCGTGCCTTCCTTGACCCTGGAAGGTGCCACTCCCACTGT
CCTTTCCTAATAAAATGAGGAAATTGCATCGCATTGTCTGAGTAGGTGTCATTCTATTCTGGGGGGTGGG
GTGGGGCAGGACAGCAAGGGGGAGGATTGGGAAGACAATAGCAGGCATGCTGGGGATGCGGTGGGCTCTA
TGGCTTCTGAGGCGGAAAGAACCAGCTGGGGCTCTAGGGGGTATCCCC
[124 nt withheld, positions 3619-3742]
C
[91 nt withheld, positions 3744-3834]
A
[49 nt withheld, positions 3836-3884]
CCTTTGACGTTGGAGTCCACGTTCTTT
[37 nt withheld, positions 3912-3948]
ACCCTATCTCGGTCTATTCTTTTGATTTATAAGGGATTTTGCCGATTTCGGCCTATTGGTTAAAAAATGA
GCTGATTTAACAAAAATTTAACGCGAATTAATTCTGTGGAATGTGTGTCAGTTAGGGTGTGGAAAGTCCC
CAGGCTCCCCAGCAGGCAGAAGTATGCAAAGCATGCATCTCAATTAGTCAGCAACCAGGTGTGGAAAGTC
CCCAGGCTCCCCAGCAGGCAGAAGTATGCAAAGCATGCATCTCAATTAGTCAGCAACCATAGTCCCGCCC
CTAACTCCGCCCATCCCGCCCCTAACTCCGCCCAGTTCCGCCCATTCTCCGCCCCATGGCTGACTAATTT
TTTTTATTTATGCAGAGGCCGAGGCCGCCTCTGCCTCTGAGCTATTCCAGAAGTAGTGAGGAGGCTTTTT
TGGAGGCCTAGGCTTTTGCAAAAAGCTCCCGGGAGCTTGTATATCCATTTTCGGATCTGATCAAGAGACA
GGATGAGGATCGTTTCGCATGATTGAACAAGATGGATTGCACGCAGGTTCTCCGGCCGCTTGGGTGGAGA
GGCTATTCGGCTATGACTGGGCACAACAGACAATCGGCTGCTCTGATGCCGCCGTGTTCCGGCTGTCAGC
GCAGGGGCGCCCGGTTCTTTTTGTCAAGACCGACCTGTCCGGTGCCCTGAATGAACTGCAGGACGAGGCA
GCGCGGCTATCGTGGCTGGCCACGACGGGCGTTCCTTGCGCAGCTGTGCTCGACGTTGTCACTGAAGCGG
GAAGGGACTGGCTGCTATTGGGCGAAGTGCCGGGGCAGGATCTCCTGTCATCTCACCTTGCTCCTGCCGA
GAAAGTATCCATCATGGCTGATGCAATGCGGCGGCTGCATACGCTTGATCCGGCTACCTGCCCATTCGAC
CACCAAGCGAAACATCGCATCGAGCGAGCACGTACTCGGATGGAAGCCGGTCTTGTCGATCAGGATGATC
TGGACGAAGAGCATCAGGGGCTCGCGCCAGCCGAACTGTTCGCCAGGCTCAAGGCGCGCATGCCCGACGG
CGAGGATCTCGTCGTGACCCATGGCGATGCCTGCTTGCCGAATATCATGGTGGAAAATGGCCGCTTTTCT
GGATTCATCGACTGTGGCCGGCTGGGTGTGGCGGACCGCTATCAGGACATAGCGTTGGCTACCCGTGATA
TTGCTGAAGAGCTTGGCGGCGAATGGGCTGACCGCTTCCTCGTGCTTTACGGTATCGCCGCTCCCGATTC
GCAGCGCATCGCCTTCTATCGCCTTCTTGACGAGTTCTTCTGAGCGGGACTCTGGGGTTCGAAATGACCG
ACCAAGCGACGCCCAACCTGCCATCACGAGATTTCGATTCCACCGCCGCCTTCTATGAAAGGTTGGGCTT
CGGAATCGTTTTCCGGGACGCCGGCTGGATGATCCTCCAGCGCGGGGATCTCATGCTGGAGTTCTTCGCC
CACCCCAACTTGTTTATTGCAGCTTATAATGGTTACAAATAAAGCAATAGCATCACAAATTTCACAAATA
AAGCATTTTTTTCACTGCATTCTAGTTGTGGTTTGTCCAAACTCATCAATGTATCTTATCATGTCTGTAT
ACCGTCGACCTCTAGCTAGAGCTTGGCGTAATCATGGTCATAGCTGTTTCCTGTGTGAAATTGTTATCCG
CTCACAATTCCACACAACATACGAGCCGGAAGCATAAAGTGTAAAGCCTGGGGTGCCTAATGAGTGAGCT
AACTCACATTAATTGCGTTGCGCTCACTGCCCGCTTTCCAGTCGGGAAACCTGTCGTGCCAGCTGCATTA
ATGAATCGGCCAACGCGCGGGGAGAGGCGGTTTGCGTATTGGGCGCTCTTCCGCTTCCTCGCTCACTGAC
TCGCTGCGCTCGGTCGTTCGGCTGCGGCGAGCGGTATCAGCTCACTCAAAGGCGGTAATACGGTTATCCA
CAGAATCAGGGGATAACGCAGGAAAGAACATGTGAGCAAAAGGCCAGCAAAAGGCCAGGAACCGTAAAAA
GGCCGCGTTGCTGGCGTTTTTCCATAGGCTCCGCCCCCCTGACGAGCATCACAAAAATCGACGCTCAAGT
CAGAGGTGGCGAAACCCGACAGGACTATAAAGATACCAGGCGTTTCCCCCTGGAAGCTCCCTCGTGCGCT
CTCCTGTTCCGACCCTGCCGCTTACCGGATACCTGTCCGCCTTTCTCCCTTCGGGAAGCGTGGCGCTTTC
TCATAGCTCACGCTGTAGGTATCTCAGTTCGGTGTAGGTCGTTCGCTCCAAGCTGGGCTGTGTGCACGAA
CCCCCCGTTCAGCCCGACCGCTGCGCCTTATCCGGTAACTATCGTCTTGAGTCCAACCCGGTAAGACACG
ACTTATCGCCACTGGCAGCAGCCACTGGTAACAGGATTAGCAGAGCGAGGTATGTAGGCGGTGCTACAGA
GTTCTTGAAGTGGTGGCCTAACTACGGCTACACTAGAAGAACAGTATTTGGTATCTGCGCTCTGCTGAAG
CCAGTTACCTTCGGAAAAAGAGTTGGTAGCTCTTGATCCGGCAAACAAACCACCGCTGGTAGCGGTGGTT
TTTTTGTTTGCAAGCAGCAGATTACGCGCAGAAAAAAAGGATCTCAAGAAGATCCTTTGATCTTTTCTAC
GGGGTCTGACGCTCAGTGGAACGAAAACTCACGTTAAGGGATTTTGGTCATGAGATTATCAAAAAGGATC
TTCACCTAGATCCTTTTAAATTAAAAATGAAGTTTTAAATCAATCTAAAGTATATATGAGTAAACTTGGT
CTGACAGTTACCAATGCTTAATCAGTGAGGCACCTATCTCAGCGATCTGTCTATTTCGTTCATCCATAGT
TGCCTGACTCCCCGTCGTGTAGATAACTACGATACGGGAGGGCTTACCATCTGGCCCCAGTGCTGCAATG
ATACCGCGAGACCCACGCTCACCGGCTCCAGATTTATCAGCAATAAACCAGCCAGCCGGAAGGGCCGAGC
GCAGAAGTGGTCCTGCAACTTTATCCGCCTCCATCCAGTCTATTAATTGTTGCCGGGAAGCTAGAGTAAG
TAGTTCGCCAGTTAATAGTTTGCGCAACGTTGTTGCCATTGCTACAGGCATCGTGGTGTCACGCTCGTCG
TTTGGTATGGCTTCATTCAGCTCCGGTTCCCAACGATCAAGGCGAGTTACATGATCCCCCATGTTGTGCA
AAAAAGCGGTTAGCTCCTTCGGTCCTCCGATCGTTGTCAGAAGTAAGTTGGCCGCAGTGTTATCACTCAT
GGTTATGGCAGCACTGCATAATTCTCTTACTGTCATGCCATCCGTAAGATGCTTTTCTGTGACTGGTGAG
TACTCAACCAAGTCATTCTGAGAATAGTGTATGCGGCGACCGAGTTGCTCTTGCCCGGCGTCAATACGGG
ATAATACCGCGCCACATAGCAGAACTTTAAAAGTGCTCATCATTGGAAAACGTTCTTCGGGGCGAAAACT
CTCAAGGATCTTACCGCTGTTGAGATCCAGTTCGATGTAACCCACTCGTGCACCCAACTGATCTTCAGCA
TCTTTTACTTTCACCAGCGTTTCTGGGTGAGCAAAAACAGGAAGGCAAAATGCCGCAAAAAAGGGAATAA
GGGCGACACGGAAATGTTGAATACTCATACTCTTCCTTTTTCAATATTATTGAAGCATTTATCAGGGTTA
TTGTCTCATGAGCGGATACATATTTGAATGTATTTAGAAAAATAAACAAATAGGGGTTCCGCGCACATTT
CCCCGAAAAGTGCCACCTGACGTCGACGGATCGGGAGATCTCCCGATCCCCTATGGTGCACTCTCAGTAC
AATCTGCTCTGATGCCGCATAGTTAAGCCAGTATCTGCTCCCTGCTTGTGTGTTGGAGGTCGCTGAGTAG
TGCGCGAGCAAAATTTAAGCTACAACAAGGCAAGGCTTGACCGACAATTGCATGAAGAATCTGCTTAGGG
TTAGGCGTTTTGCGCTGCTTCGCGATGTACGGGCCAGATATACGCGTTGACATTGATTATTGACTAGTTA
TTAATAGTAATCAATTACGGGGTCATTAGTTCATAGCCCATATATGGAGTTCCGCGTTACATAACTTACG
GTAAATGGCCCGCCTGGCTGACCGCCCAACGACCCCCGCCCATTGACGTCAATAATGACGTATGTTCCCA
TAGTAACGCCAATAGGGACTTTCCATTGACGTCAATGGGTGGAGTATTTACGGTAAACTGCCCACTTGGC
AGTACATCAA
Features (pLannotate 1.2.2; 22 found; start..end, strand, type, name):
    139..342     +  promoter       CMV promoter: human cytomegalovirus (CMV) immediate early promoter
    338..371     +  LTR            5' LTR (truncated) (fragment): truncated 5' long terminal repeat (LTR) from HIV-1
    387..405     +  promoter       T7 promoter: promoter for bacteriophage T7 RNA polymerase
    444..460     +  CDS            7xHis (fragment): 6xHis affinity tag
    474..2579    +  CDS            PDCD6IP (fragment): PDC6I_HUMAN - Also known as AIP1, ALIX, KIAA1375. Experimental evidence at protein level: Swiss-Prot protein existence level 1. (Microbial infection) Involved in HIV-1 virus budding. Can replace TSG101 it its role of supporting HIV-1 release; this function requires the interaction with CHMP4B. The ESCRT machinery also functions in topologically equivalent membrane fission events, such as enveloped virus budding (HIV-1 and other lentiviruses). From Homo sapiens (Human).
   2586..3272    +  CDS            mNeonGreen: mNeonGreen is a basic (constitutively fluorescent) green/yellow fluorescent protein published in 2013, derived from Branchiostoma lanceolatum. It is reported to be a very rapidly-maturing monomer with moderate acid sensitivity.
   3349..3573    +  polyA_signal   bGH poly(A) signal: bovine growth hormone polyadenylation signal
   3577..3598    +  promoter       SV40 promoter (fragment): SV40 enhancer and early promoter
   3619..4047    +  rep_origin     f1 ori (sequence partly withheld): f1 bacteriophage origin of replication; arrow indicates direction of (+) strand synthesis
   4061..4390    +  promoter       SV40 promoter: SV40 enhancer and early promoter
   4457..5248    +  CDS            neo: KKA2_KLEPN - Also known as kan, nptII. Experimental evidence at protein level: Swiss-Prot protein existence level 1. Resistance to kanamycin, neomycin, paromomycin, ribostamycin, butirosin and gentamicin B. From Klebsiella pneumoniae.
   5272..5430    +  CDS            ble (fragment): BLE_KLEPN - Experimental evidence at protein level: Swiss-Prot protein existence level 1. Binding protein with a strong affinity to the bleomycin family of antibiotics. Binds to CL990; an antimitotic-antibiotic compound. From Klebsiella pneumoniae.
   5425..5546    +  polyA_signal   SV40 poly(A) signal: SV40 polyadenylation signal
   5619..5635    -  protein_bind   lac operator: The lac repressor binds to the lac operator to inhibit transcription in E. coli. This inhibition can be relieved by adding lactose or isopropyl-β-D-thiogalactopyranoside (IPTG). lac repressor encoded by lacI
   5643..5673    -  promoter       lac promoter: promoter for the E. coli lac operon
   5688..5709    -  protein_bind   CAP binding site: CAP binding activates transcription in the presence of cAMP. E. coli catabolite activator protein
   5722..5814    -  CDS            lacI (fragment): lac repressor; lacI; The lac repressor binds to the lac operator to inhibit transcription in E. coli. This inhibition can be relieved by adding lactose or isopropyl-β-D-thiogalactopyranoside (IPTG).
   5997..6585    -  rep_origin     ori: high-copy-number ColE1/pMB1/pBR322/pUC origin of replication
   6756..7616    -  CDS            AmpR: β-lactamase; bla; confers resistance to ampicillin, carbenicillin, and related antibiotics
   7617..7721    -  promoter       AmpR promoter: bla
   7780..7832    -  misc_feature   bom (fragment): basis of mobility region from pBR322
   7987..138     +  enhancer       CMV enhancer (across the origin): human cytomegalovirus immediate early enhancer
