[The description below was written by a language model from this plasmid's Addgene catalogue record and pLannotate feature annotations shown in this document.]
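Description:
ALIX(1-702)-mNeonGreen is a mammalian expression plasmid of about 8.2 kb built on the pcDNA3.1(+) backbone. It is propagated in E. coli through a high-copy ColE1/pUC-type origin with ampicillin selection from the β-lactamase gene. An f1 origin is also present, which in principle permits single-stranded DNA production. For selection in mammalian cells, an SV40 enhancer/early promoter drives the neomycin phosphotransferase gene, followed by an SV40 polyadenylation signal, so transfected cells can be selected with G418. The annotation software also flagged several short fragments (a truncated HIV-1 LTR piece, a partial ble reading frame, lac promoter/operator and lacI remnants, and a bom fragment). These appear to be backbone remnants or partial sequence matches, not functional parts of the design.

The expression cassette uses the human CMV immediate-early enhancer and promoter, with a T7 promoter just upstream of the coding region, and ends in the bovine growth hormone polyadenylation signal. The open reading frame begins with an N-terminal 6xHis tag, followed by residues 1–702 of human ALIX (PDCD6IP), an ESCRT-associated protein. This truncation removes the C-terminal proline-rich domain. The ALIX fragment is fused at its C terminus to mNeonGreen, a bright, fast-maturing monomeric green/yellow fluorescent protein. The insert was assembled by Gibson cloning. The construct allows the localisation and behaviour of PRD-deleted ALIX to be followed by fluorescence in live or fixed mammalian cells. It comes from a study of reversible ALIX phase separation regulated by tyrosine phosphorylation, which suggests it is meant for comparison with ALIX forms that retain the PRD.
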