Addgene plasmid #191193: ALIX(1-702)-mNeonGreen
Purpose: Truncated form of ALIX that lacks C-terminal proline-rich domain; C-terminally tagged with mNeonGreen.
Depositing lab: Jin Zhang. Depositing organization: University of California, San Diego (UCSD). Publication: Reversible phase separation of ESCRT protein ALIX through tyrosine phosphorylation. Elias RD, Zhu Y, Su Q, Ghirlando R, Zhang J, Deshmukh L. Sci Adv. 2023 Jul 14;9(28):eadg3913. doi: 10.1126/sciadv.adg3913. Epub 2023 Jul 14. PubMed 37450591.
Backbone
  Vector backbone: pcDNA3.1(+)
  Backbone manufacturer: Invitrogen
  Backbone size w/o insert (bp): 5396
  Total vector size (bp): 8225
  Vector type: Mammalian Expression
  Selectable markers: Neomycin (select with G418)
Growth in bacteria
  Bacterial resistance: Ampicillin, 100 μg/mL
  Growth temperature: 37°C
  Growth strain: DH5alpha
  Copy number: High Copy
Gene/Insert
  Gene/Insert name: ALIX (1-702) (alt name: PDCD6IP (1-702))
  Species: H. sapiens (human), Synthetic
  Insert size (bp): 2829
  Mutation: Deletion of ALIX C-terminal PRD.
  Entrez Gene: PDCD6IP (a.k.a. AIP1, ALIX, DRIP4, HP95, MCPH29)
  Promoter: CMV
  Tag / fusion protein: 6xHIS (N terminal on insert); mNeonGreen (C terminal on insert)
  Cloning method: Gibson Cloning
  Sequencing primers: 5′ CMV forward; 3′ BGH reverse
Resource information
  A portion of this plasmid was derived from a plasmid made by: ALIX (1-702) cDNA was provided by Lalit Deshmukh (UCSD)
Terms and licenses: Academic/Nonprofit Terms; Industry Terms: Not Available to Industry
How to cite: ALIX(1-702)-mNeonGreen was a gift from Jin Zhang (Addgene plasmid # 191193 ; http://n2t.net/addgene:191193 ; RRID:Addgene_191193)
